Addgene plasmid #44598: pcDNA3.1(-) MID51 4xMyc Hisx6
Depositing lab: David Chan. Depositing organization: California Institute of Technology. Publication: Fis1, Mff, MiD49 and MiD51 mediate Drp1 recruitment in mitochondrial fission. Loson OC, Song Z, Chen H, Chan DC. Mol Biol Cell. 2013 Jan 2. 10.1091/mbc.E12-10-0721 PubMed 23283981.
Backbone
  Vector backbone: pcDNA3.1(-)
  Backbone manufacturer: Invitrogen
  Backbone size w/o insert (bp): 5400
  Total vector size (bp): 6975
  Vector type: Mammalian Expression
  Selectable markers: Neomycin (select with G418)
Growth in bacteria
  Bacterial resistance: Ampicillin, 100 μg/mL
  Growth temperature: 37°C
  Growth strain: DH5alpha
  Copy number: Unknown
Gene/Insert
  Gene/Insert name: MiD51 (alt name: mitochondrial dynamic protein of 51 kDa homolog)
  Species: M. musculus (mouse)
  Entrez Gene: Mief1 (a.k.a. A230016E22, AI452372, Smcr7l)
  Tag / fusion protein: 4xMyc (C terminal on backbone); 6xHis (C terminal on backbone)
  Cloning method: Restriction Enzyme; 5′ cloning site XhoI (not destroyed); 3′ cloning site BamHI (not destroyed)
  Sequencing primers: 5′ CMV-F; 3′ BGH-rev
Terms and licenses: Academic/Nonprofit Terms; Industry Terms: Not Available to Industry
How to cite: pcDNA3.1(-) MID51 4xMyc Hisx6 was a gift from David Chan (Addgene plasmid # 44598 ; http://n2t.net/addgene:44598 ; RRID:Addgene_44598)
