[The description below was written by a language model from this plasmid's Addgene catalogue record and pLannotate feature annotations shown in this document.]
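Description:
pcDNA3.1(-) MID51 4xMyc Hisx6 is a mammalian expression plasmid of about 7 kb built on the Invitrogen pcDNA3.1(-) backbone. It carries the mouse Mief1 coding sequence, which encodes MiD51 (mitochondrial dynamics protein of 51 kDa). The plasmid replicates in E. coli from a high-copy ColE1/pUC-type origin and is selected with ampicillin through the β-lactamase gene. An f1 origin is also present and would allow single-stranded DNA production. For selection in mammalian cells, an SV40 early promoter drives a neomycin phosphotransferase gene terminated by an SV40 polyadenylation signal, so stable transfectants can be selected with G418.

The MiD51 open reading frame was inserted between XhoI and BamHI sites, downstream of the human CMV immediate-early enhancer and promoter, and is followed by the bovine growth hormone polyadenylation signal. A T7 promoter sits between the CMV promoter and the insert and could support in vitro transcription. The protein is fused at its C terminus to four tandem Myc epitopes and a 6xHis tag. The automated annotation labels these as fragments of a 13xMyc array and of a composite His-containing tag, which fits the catalogue description. Several other short hits, such as the HIV-1 LTR, ble, lacI and bom fragments, appear to be partial matches to backbone sequence rather than functional elements.

MiD51 is a mitochondrial outer membrane protein that recruits the fission GTPase Drp1 (DNM1L) to the mitochondrial surface and modulates its activity. The associated publication examines Drp1 recruitment by Fis1, Mff, MiD49 and MiD51. The construct is therefore suited to overexpressing tagged MiD51 in cultured mammalian cells, with the Myc epitopes available for immunodetection or immunoprecipitation and the His tag for affinity capture.
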