Features (pLannotate 1.2.2; 22 found; start..end, strand, type, name):
     28..80      -  misc_feature   bom (fragment): basis of mobility region from pBR322
    235..614     +  enhancer       CMV enhancer: human cytomegalovirus immediate early enhancer
    615..818     +  promoter       CMV promoter: human cytomegalovirus (CMV) immediate early promoter
    814..847     +  LTR            5' LTR (truncated) (fragment): truncated 5' long terminal repeat (LTR) from HIV-1
    863..881     +  promoter       T7 promoter: promoter for bacteriophage T7 RNA polymerase
    933..2321    +  CDS            Mief1: MID51_MOUSE - Also known as Mid51, Smcr7l. Experimental evidence at protein level: Swiss-Prot protein existence level 1. Mitochondrial outer membrane protein which regulates mitochondrial fission. Promotes the recruitment and association of the fission mediator dynamin-related protein 1 (DNM1L) to the mitochondrial surface independently of the mitochondrial fission FIS1 and MFF proteins. Regulates DNM1L GTPase activity and DNM1L oligomerization. Binds ADP and can also bind GDP, although with lower affinity. Does not bind CDP, UDP, ATP, AMP or GTP. Inhibits DNM1L GTPase activity in the absence
   2349..2452    +  CDS            13xMyc (fragment): 13 tandem Myc epitope tags
   2508..2525    +  CDS            capTEV™ (fragment): composite tag for in vivo biotinylation, TEV protease cleavage, and 6xHis tagging
   2575..2799    +  polyA_signal   bGH poly(A) signal: bovine growth hormone polyadenylation signal
   2803..2824    +  promoter       SV40 promoter (fragment): SV40 enhancer and early promoter
   2845..3273    +  rep_origin     f1 ori (sequence partly withheld): f1 bacteriophage origin of replication; arrow indicates direction of (+) strand synthesis
   3287..3616    +  promoter       SV40 promoter: SV40 enhancer and early promoter
   3683..4474    +  CDS            neo: KKA2_KLEPN - Also known as kan, nptII. Experimental evidence at protein level: Swiss-Prot protein existence level 1. Resistance to kanamycin, neomycin, paromomycin, ribostamycin, butirosin and gentamicin B. From Klebsiella pneumoniae.
   4498..4656    +  CDS            ble (fragment): BLE_KLEPN - Experimental evidence at protein level: Swiss-Prot protein existence level 1. Binding protein with a strong affinity to the bleomycin family of antibiotics. Binds to CL990; an antimitotic-antibiotic compound. From Klebsiella pneumoniae.
   4651..4772    +  polyA_signal   SV40 poly(A) signal: SV40 polyadenylation signal
   4845..4861    -  protein_bind   lac operator: The lac repressor binds to the lac operator to inhibit transcription in E. coli. This inhibition can be relieved by adding lactose or isopropyl-β-D-thiogalactopyranoside (IPTG). lac repressor encoded by lacI
   4869..4899    -  promoter       lac promoter: promoter for the E. coli lac operon
   4914..4935    -  protein_bind   CAP binding site: CAP binding activates transcription in the presence of cAMP. E. coli catabolite activator protein
   4948..5040    -  CDS            lacI (fragment): lac repressor; lacI; The lac repressor binds to the lac operator to inhibit transcription in E. coli. This inhibition can be relieved by adding lactose or isopropyl-β-D-thiogalactopyranoside (IPTG).
   5223..5808    -  rep_origin     ori: high-copy-number ColE1/pMB1/pBR322/pUC origin of replication
   5979..6839    -  CDS            AmpR: β-lactamase; bla; confers resistance to ampicillin, carbenicillin, and related antibiotics
   6840..6944    -  promoter       AmpR promoter: bla
>Addgene plasmid #44598 | pcDNA3.1(-) MID51 4xMyc Hisx6 | depositor full sequence | sequence record 60974 | pcDNA3.1(-) MID51 4xMyc Hisx6 sequence 6975 bps
GACGGATCGGGAGATCTCCCGATCCCCTATGGTGCACTCTCAGTACAATCTGCTCTGATGCCGCATAGTT
AAGCCAGTATCTGCTCCCTGCTTGTGTGTTGGAGGTCGCTGAGTAGTGCGCGAGCAAAATTTAAGCTACA
ACAAGGCAAGGCTTGACCGACAATTGCATGAAGAATCTGCTTAGGGTTAGGCGTTTTGCGCTGCTTCGCG
ATGTACGGGCCAGATATACGCGTTGACATTGATTATTGACTAGTTATTAATAGTAATCAATTACGGGGTC
ATTAGTTCATAGCCCATATATGGAGTTCCGCGTTACATAACTTACGGTAAATGGCCCGCCTGGCTGACCG
CCCAACGACCCCCGCCCATTGACGTCAATAATGACGTATGTTCCCATAGTAACGCCAATAGGGACTTTCC
ATTGACGTCAATGGGTGGAGTATTTACGGTAAACTGCCCACTTGGCAGTACATCAAGTGTATCATATGCC
AAGTACGCCCCCTATTGACGTCAATGACGGTAAATGGCCCGCCTGGCATTATGCCCAGTACATGACCTTA
TGGGACTTTCCTACTTGGCAGTACATCTACGTATTAGTCATCGCTATTACCATGGTGATGCGGTTTTGGC
AGTACATCAATGGGCGTGGATAGCGGTTTGACTCACGGGGATTTCCAAGTCTCCACCCCATTGACGTCAA
TGGGAGTTTGTTTTGGCACCAAAATCAACGGGACTTTCCAAAATGTCGTAACAACTCCGCCCCATTGACG
CAAATGGGCGGTAGGCGTGTACGGTGGGAGGTCTATATAAGCAGAGCTCTCTGGCTAACTAGAGAACCCA
CTGCTTACTGGCTTATCGAAATTAATACGACTCACTATAGGGAGACCCAAGCTGGCTAGCGTTTAAACGG
GCCCTCTAGACTCGAGGCCACCATGGCAGGCGCTGGTGAGCGCAAAGGGAAGAAGGATGACAATGGCATT
GGTACGGCCATCGATTTTGTGCTCTCCAATGCCCGGCTGGTGCTGGGTGTGGGTGGAGCAGCTATGTTGG
GCATTGCCACACTGGCAGTTAAGCGGATGTATGACCGGGCAATCAGTGCCCCTACCAGCCCTACCCGCCT
AAGCCATTCAGGGAAGAGGAGCTGGGAGGAGCCAAACTGGATGGGCTCTCCTCGCCTATTGAACAAGGAC
ATGAAGGCAGGCCTGAGCCGGTCCCTGCAGACCCTTCCCACAGACTCTTCTGCCTTTGACACAGATACAT
TCTGCCCACCCCGGCCCAAACCATTGGCCAGGAGGGGCCAGGTAGACTTGAAGAAGTCACGACTCCGCAT
GTCCCTGCAGGAGAAACTTCTTTCTTACTACCGGAACCGGGCAGCCATCCCTGCTGGAGAGCAGGCTCGG
GCCAAGCAAGCTGCGGTGGACATATGTGCTGAGCTCCGGAGCTTCCTGCGGGCCAAGCTGCCTGATATGC
CACTTCGGGACATGTACTTGAGTGGCAGCCTCTATGATGATCTGCAGGTGGTGACGGCTGACCATATCCA
ACTCATTGTCCCCCTTGTGCTGGAGCAGAACCTGTGGTCATGCATACCTGGGGAGGACACCATCATGAAT
GTCCCTGGTTTCTTCCTGGTTCGTCGTGAGAACCCAGAGTACTTTCCTCGTGGTAGCAGTTATTGGGACC
GATGTGTTGTAGGTGGCTACCTCTCCCCAAAGACAGTGGCAGACACCTTTGAGAAAGTGGTGGCAGGCTC
CATCAACTGGCCAGCCATAGGGTCCCTCTTAGACTATGTGATCCGACCAGCACCACCCCCAGAGGCCCTG
ACACTAGAAGTTCAGTATGAGAAGGACAAACATCTTGTCATTGACTTCCTGCCATCAGTAACCCTTGGTG
ACACTGTCTTGGTGGCCAGACCACACCGGTTAGCTCAGTATGACAACCTGTGGCGGCTGAGCCTTCGCCC
TGCTGAGACAGCACGCTTACGGGCTTTGGACCAGGCGGACTCCGGCTGCCGGTCTCTTTGCCTCAAGATC
CTCAAGGCCATATGCAAGTCCACTCCAGCTCTGGGCCACCTCACTGCCAGCCAGCTAACCAACGTCATCC
TCCACTTGGCCCAGGAGGAGGCTGACTGGTCTCCAGACATGTTGGCTGACCGGTTTCTACAGGCCCTGAG
GGGACTCATCAGCTACTTGGAGGCTGGGGTCTTGCCCAGTGCCCTGAACCCTAAGGTGAACCTATTTGCA
GAGCTCACCCCTCAAGAAATAGACGAGTTGGGATATACCCTCTACTGCTCGCTGTCTGAGCCGGAGGTGC
TGCTGCAGACGGGATCCGAGCTCGGTACCAAGCTTGGAGAACAAAAGTTGATTTCTGAAGAAGATTTGAA
CGGTGAACAAAAGCTAATCTCCGAGGAAGACTTGAACGGTGAACAAAAATTAATCTCAGAAGAAGACTTG
AAGCTTGGGCCCGAACAAAAACTCATCTCAGAAGAGGATCTGAATAGCGCCGTCGACCATCATCATCATC
ATCATTGAGTTTAAACGGTCTCCAGCTTAAGTTTAAACCGCTGATCAGCCTCGACTGTGCCTTCTAGTTG
CCAGCCATCTGTTGTTTGCCCCTCCCCCGTGCCTTCCTTGACCCTGGAAGGTGCCACTCCCACTGTCCTT
TCCTAATAAAATGAGGAAATTGCATCGCATTGTCTGAGTAGGTGTCATTCTATTCTGGGGGGTGGGGTGG
GGCAGGACAGCAAGGGGGAGGATTGGGAAGACAATAGCAGGCATGCTGGGGATGCGGTGGGCTCTATGGC
TTCTGAGGCGGAAAGAACCAGCTGGGGCTCTAGGGGGTATCCCC
[124 nt withheld, positions 2845-2968]
C
[91 nt withheld, positions 2970-3060]
A
[49 nt withheld, positions 3062-3110]
CCTTTGACGTTGGAGTCCACGTTCTTT
[37 nt withheld, positions 3138-3174]
ACCCTATCTCGGTCTATTCTTTTGATTTATAAGGGATTTTGCCGATTTCGGCCTATTGGTTAAAAAATGA
GCTGATTTAACAAAAATTTAACGCGAATTAATTCTGTGGAATGTGTGTCAGTTAGGGTGTGGAAAGTCCC
CAGGCTCCCCAGCAGGCAGAAGTATGCAAAGCATGCATCTCAATTAGTCAGCAACCAGGTGTGGAAAGTC
CCCAGGCTCCCCAGCAGGCAGAAGTATGCAAAGCATGCATCTCAATTAGTCAGCAACCATAGTCCCGCCC
CTAACTCCGCCCATCCCGCCCCTAACTCCGCCCAGTTCCGCCCATTCTCCGCCCCATGGCTGACTAATTT
TTTTTATTTATGCAGAGGCCGAGGCCGCCTCTGCCTCTGAGCTATTCCAGAAGTAGTGAGGAGGCTTTTT
TGGAGGCCTAGGCTTTTGCAAAAAGCTCCCGGGAGCTTGTATATCCATTTTCGGATCTGATCAAGAGACA
GGATGAGGATCGTTTCGCATGATTGAACAAGATGGATTGCACGCAGGTTCTCCGGCCGCTTGGGTGGAGA
GGCTATTCGGCTATGACTGGGCACAACAGACAATCGGCTGCTCTGATGCCGCCGTGTTCCGGCTGTCAGC
GCAGGGGCGCCCGGTTCTTTTTGTCAAGACCGACCTGTCCGGTGCCCTGAATGAACTGCAGGACGAGGCA
GCGCGGCTATCGTGGCTGGCCACGACGGGCGTTCCTTGCGCAGCTGTGCTCGACGTTGTCACTGAAGCGG
GAAGGGACTGGCTGCTATTGGGCGAAGTGCCGGGGCAGGATCTCCTGTCATCTCACCTTGCTCCTGCCGA
GAAAGTATCCATCATGGCTGATGCAATGCGGCGGCTGCATACGCTTGATCCGGCTACCTGCCCATTCGAC
CACCAAGCGAAACATCGCATCGAGCGAGCACGTACTCGGATGGAAGCCGGTCTTGTCGATCAGGATGATC
TGGACGAAGAGCATCAGGGGCTCGCGCCAGCCGAACTGTTCGCCAGGCTCAAGGCGCGCATGCCCGACGG
CGAGGATCTCGTCGTGACCCATGGCGATGCCTGCTTGCCGAATATCATGGTGGAAAATGGCCGCTTTTCT
GGATTCATCGACTGTGGCCGGCTGGGTGTGGCGGACCGCTATCAGGACATAGCGTTGGCTACCCGTGATA
TTGCTGAAGAGCTTGGCGGCGAATGGGCTGACCGCTTCCTCGTGCTTTACGGTATCGCCGCTCCCGATTC
GCAGCGCATCGCCTTCTATCGCCTTCTTGACGAGTTCTTCTGAGCGGGACTCTGGGGTTCGAAATGACCG
ACCAAGCGACGCCCAACCTGCCATCACGAGATTTCGATTCCACCGCCGCCTTCTATGAAAGGTTGGGCTT
CGGAATCGTTTTCCGGGACGCCGGCTGGATGATCCTCCAGCGCGGGGATCTCATGCTGGAGTTCTTCGCC
CACCCCAACTTGTTTATTGCAGCTTATAATGGTTACAAATAAAGCAATAGCATCACAAATTTCACAAATA
AAGCATTTTTTTCACTGCATTCTAGTTGTGGTTTGTCCAAACTCATCAATGTATCTTATCATGTCTGTAT
ACCGTCGACCTCTAGCTAGAGCTTGGCGTAATCATGGTCATAGCTGTTTCCTGTGTGAAATTGTTATCCG
CTCACAATTCCACACAACATACGAGCCGGAAGCATAAAGTGTAAAGCCTGGGGTGCCTAATGAGTGAGCT
AACTCACATTAATTGCGTTGCGCTCACTGCCCGCTTTCCAGTCGGGAAACCTGTCGTGCCAGCTGCATTA
ATGAATCGGCCAACGCGCGGGGAGAGGCGGTTTGCGTATTGGGCGCTCTTCCGCTTCCTCGCTCACTGAC
TCGCTGCGCTCGGTCGTTCGGCTGCGGCGAGCGGTATCAGCTCACTCAAAGGCGGTAATACGGTTATCCA
CAGAATCAGGGGATAACGCAGGAAAGAACATGTGAGCAAAAGGCCAGCAAAAGGCCAGGAACCGTAAAAA
GGCCGCGTTGCTGGCGTTTTTCCATAGGCTCCGCCCCCCTGACGAGCATCACAAAAATCGACGCTCAAGT
CAGAGGTGGCGAAACCCGACAGGACTATAAAGATACCAGGCGTTTCCCCCTGGAAGCTCCCTCGTGCGCT
CTCCTGTTCCGACCCTGCCGCTTACCGGATACCTGTCCGCCTTTCTCCCTTCGGGAAGCGTGGCGCTTTC
TCATAGCTCACGCTGTAGGTATCTCAGTTCGGTGTAGGTCGTTCGCTCCAAGCTGGGCTGTGTGCACGAA
CCCCCCGTTCAGCCCGACCGCTGCGCCTTATCCGGTAACTATCGTCTTGAGTCCAACCCGGTAAGACACG
ACTTATCGCCACTGGCAGCAGCCACTGGTAACAGGATTAGCAGAGCGAGGTATGTAGGCGGTGCTACAGA
GTTCTTGAAGTGGTGGCCTAACTACGGCTACACTAGAAGAACAGTATTTGGTATCTGCGCTCTGCTGAAG
CCAGTTACCTTCGGAAAAAGAGTTGGTAGCTCTTGATCCGGCAAACAAACCACCGCTGGTAGCGGTTTTT
TTGTTTGCAAGCAGCAGATTACGCGCAGAAAAAAAGGATCTCAAGAAGATCCTTTGATCTTTTCTACGGG
GTCTGACGCTCAGTGGAACGAAAACTCACGTTAAGGGATTTTGGTCATGAGATTATCAAAAAGGATCTTC
ACCTAGATCCTTTTAAATTAAAAATGAAGTTTTAAATCAATCTAAAGTATATATGAGTAAACTTGGTCTG
ACAGTTACCAATGCTTAATCAGTGAGGCACCTATCTCAGCGATCTGTCTATTTCGTTCATCCATAGTTGC
CTGACTCCCCGTCGTGTAGATAACTACGATACGGGAGGGCTTACCATCTGGCCCCAGTGCTGCAATGATA
CCGCGAGACCCACGCTCACCGGCTCCAGATTTATCAGCAATAAACCAGCCAGCCGGAAGGGCCGAGCGCA
GAAGTGGTCCTGCAACTTTATCCGCCTCCATCCAGTCTATTAATTGTTGCCGGGAAGCTAGAGTAAGTAG
TTCGCCAGTTAATAGTTTGCGCAACGTTGTTGCCATTGCTACAGGCATCGTGGTGTCACGCTCGTCGTTT
GGTATGGCTTCATTCAGCTCCGGTTCCCAACGATCAAGGCGAGTTACATGATCCCCCATGTTGTGCAAAA
AAGCGGTTAGCTCCTTCGGTCCTCCGATCGTTGTCAGAAGTAAGTTGGCCGCAGTGTTATCACTCATGGT
TATGGCAGCACTGCATAATTCTCTTACTGTCATGCCATCCGTAAGATGCTTTTCTGTGACTGGTGAGTAC
TCAACCAAGTCATTCTGAGAATAGTGTATGCGGCGACCGAGTTGCTCTTGCCCGGCGTCAATACGGGATA
ATACCGCGCCACATAGCAGAACTTTAAAAGTGCTCATCATTGGAAAACGTTCTTCGGGGCGAAAACTCTC
AAGGATCTTACCGCTGTTGAGATCCAGTTCGATGTAACCCACTCGTGCACCCAACTGATCTTCAGCATCT
TTTACTTTCACCAGCGTTTCTGGGTGAGCAAAAACAGGAAGGCAAAATGCCGCAAAAAAGGGAATAAGGG
CGACACGGAAATGTTGAATACTCATACTCTTCCTTTTTCAATATTATTGAAGCATTTATCAGGGTTATTG
TCTCATGAGCGGATACATATTTGAATGTATTTAGAAAAATAAACAAATAGGGGTTCCGCGCACATTTCCC
CGAAAAGTGCCACCTGACGTC
