>Addgene plasmid #44598 | pcDNA3.1(-) MID51 4xMyc Hisx6 | addgene partial sequence | sequence record 63122 | BGH-rev 5'-TAGAAGGCACAGTCGAGG-3'
CTCAATGATGATGATGATGATGGTCGACGGCGCTATTCAGATCCTCTTCTGAGATGAGTTTTTGTTCGGG
CCCAAGCTTCAAGTCTTCTTCTGAGATTAATTTTTGTTCACCGTTCAAGTCTTCCTCGGAGATTAGCTTT
TGTTCACCGTTCAAATCTTCTTCAGAAATCAACTTTTGTTCTCCAAGCTTGGTACCGAGCTCGGATCCCG
TCTGCAGCAGCACCTCCGGCTCAGACAGTGAGCAGTAGAGGGTATATCCCAACTCGTCTATTTCTTGAGG
GGTGAGCTCTGCAAATAGGTTCACCTTAGGGTTCAGGGCACTGGGCAAGACCCCAGCCTCCAAGTAGCTG
ATGAGTCCCCTCAGGGCCTGTAGAAAGCGGTCAGCCAACATGTCTGGAGACCAGTCAGCCTCCTCCTGGG
CCAAGTGGAGGATGACGTTGGTTAGCTGGCTGGCAGTGAGGTGGCCCAGAGCTGGAGTGGACTTGCATAT
GGCCTTGAGGATCTTGAGGCAAAGAGACCGGCAGCCGGAGTCCGCCTGGTCCAAAGCCCGTAAGCGTGCT
GTCTCAGCAGGACGAAGGCTCAGCCGCCACAGGTTGTCATACTGAGCTAACCGGTGTGGTCTGGCCACCA
AGACAGTGTCACCAAGGGTTACTGATGGCAGGAAGTCAATGACAAGATGTTTGTCCTTCTCATACTGAAC
TTCTAGTGTCAGGGCCTCTGGGGGTGGTGCTGGTCGGATCACATAGTCTAAGAGGGACCCTATGGCTGGC
CAGTTGATGGAGCCTGCCACCACTTTCTCAAAGGTGTCTGCCACTGTCTTTGGGGAGAGGTAGCCACCTA
CAACACATCGGTCCCAATAACTGCTACCACGAGGAAAGTACTCTGGGTTCTCACGACGAACCAGGAA
